Addgene plasmid #180057: pDON207 NSP3 K977Q
Purpose: Sars-CoV-2 protein mutation
Depositing lab: Markku Varjosalo. Depositing organization: University of Helsinki, Institute of Biotechnology. Publication: SARS-CoV-2-host proteome interactions for antiviral drug discovery. Liu X, Huuskonen S, Laitinen T, Redchuk T, Bogacheva M, Salokas K, Pohner I, Ohman T, Tonduru AK, Hassinen A, Gawriyski L, Keskitalo S, Vartiainen MK, Pietiainen V, Poso A, Varjosalo M. Mol Syst Biol. 2021 Nov;17(11):e10396. doi: 10.15252/msb.202110396. PubMed 34709727.
Backbone
  Vector backbone: pDON207
  Vector type: Mammalian Expression
Growth in bacteria
  Bacterial resistance: Gentamicin, 10 μg/mL
  Growth temperature: 37°C
  Growth strain: DH5alpha
  Copy number: High Copy
Gene/Insert
  Gene/Insert name: SARS-CoV-2 NSP3 K977Q
  Species: SARS-CoV-2
  Mutation: NSP3 K977Q
  Entrez Gene: ORF1ab (a.k.a. GU280_gp01)
  Tag / fusion protein: MAC-tag (C terminal on insert)
  Cloning method: Gateway Cloning
Terms and licenses: Academic/Nonprofit Terms; Industry Terms
How to cite: pDON207 NSP3 K977Q was a gift from Markku Varjosalo (Addgene plasmid # 180057 ; http://n2t.net/addgene:180057 ; RRID:Addgene_180057)
