[The description below was written by a language model from this plasmid's Addgene catalogue record and pLannotate feature annotations shown in this document.]
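Description:
pDON207 NSP3 K977Q is a Gateway entry clone carrying the SARS-CoV-2 non-structural protein 3 (NSP3) coding sequence with a K977Q point substitution. The catalogue lists the vector type as mammalian expression, but the annotated 9,208 nt sequence shows no mammalian promoter or polyadenylation signal. Instead, it has the layout of a pDONR207-type entry plasmid: a high-copy ColE1/pUC origin, a gentamicin acetyltransferase gene (GmR) with a class 1 integron Pc promoter annotated elsewhere on the backbone, and rrnB T1 and T2 terminators upstream of the cloning site that shield the insert from read-through transcription in bacteria. Two kanamycin resistance fragments are also annotated. They appear to be non-functional backbone remnants, and the recorded selection is gentamicin.

The insert is a roughly 5.8 kb open reading frame matched to the SARS-CoV-2 replicase polyprotein 1a, consistent with the NSP3 region of ORF1ab. The functional text attached to that annotation describes nsp10 and comes from the polyprotein database entry rather than from this insert. The ORF is flanked by attL-type Gateway recombination sites (annotated as attL3 and attL2), which allow it to be moved by an LR reaction into destination vectors. The catalogue lists a C-terminal MAC-tag, but no tag is annotated in the sequence and the ORF runs almost directly up to the downstream attL site. The tag is therefore probably supplied by a destination vector after recombination, although the record does not state this.

The stated purpose is study of a SARS-CoV-2 protein mutation. The associated work concerns virus–host proteome interactions, so this clone most plausibly serves as a source for making tagged expression constructs that compare mutant and reference NSP3.
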