Features (pLannotate 1.2.2; 11 found; start..end, strand, type, name):
    104..132     -  promoter       Pc promoter: intI1 (promoter lies within the coding sequence); class 1 integron promoter
    110..457     -  CDS            YPR2_ECOLX (fragment): Protein predicted: Swiss-Prot protein existence level 4. From Escherichia coli.
    462..646     +  CDS            KanR (fragment): aminoglycoside phosphotransferase; aph(3')-Ia; confers resistance to kanamycin in bacteria or G418 (Geneticin®) in eukaryotes
    789..1377    +  rep_origin     ori: high-copy-number ColE1/pMB1/pBR322/pUC origin of replication
   1512..1539    -  terminator     rrnB T2 terminator: transcription terminator T2 from the E. coli rrnB gene
   1671..1714    +  terminator     rrnB T1 terminator: Escherichia coli rrnB; transcription terminator T1 from the E. coli rrnB gene
   1771..1866    +  protein_bind   attL3: mutant version of attL; recombination site for the Gateway® LR reaction LR Clonase™
   1866..7706    +  CDS            R1A_SARS2 (fragment) (sequence partly withheld): Experimental evidence at protein level: Swiss-Prot protein existence level 1. [Non-structural protein 10]: Plays a pivotal role in viral transcription by stimulating both nsp14 3'-5' exoribonuclease and nsp16 2'-O-methyltransferase activities. Therefore plays an essential role in viral mRNAs cap methylation. From Severe acute respiratory syndrome coronavirus 2 (2019-nCoV) (SARS-CoV-2).
   7708..7807    -  protein_bind   attL2: mutant version of attL; recombination site for the Gateway® LR reaction LR Clonase™
   7930..8556    +  CDS            KanR (fragment): aminoglycoside phosphotransferase; aph(3')-Ia; confers resistance to kanamycin in bacteria or G418 (Geneticin®) in eukaryotes
   8590..9123    -  CDS            GmR: gentamycin acetyltransferase; aacC1; confers resistance to gentamycin
>Addgene plasmid #180057 | pDON207 NSP3 K977Q | addgene full sequence | sequence record 352167 | Addgene NGS Result
ACAGTCATAACAAGCCATGAAAACCGCCACTGCGCCGTTACCACCGCTGCGTTCGGTCAAGGTTCTGGAC
CAGTTGCGTGAGCGCATACGCTACTTGCATTACAGTTTACGAACCGAACAGGCTTATGTCAACTGGGTTC
GTGCCTTCATCCGTTTCCACGGTGTGCGTCACCCGGCAACCTTGGGCAGCAGCGAAGTCGAGGCATTTCT
GTCCTGGCTGGCGAACGAGCGCAAGGTTTCGGTCTCCACGCATCGTCAGGCATTGGCGGCCTTGCTGTTC
TTCTACGGCAAGGTGCTGTGCACGGATCTGCCCTGGCTTCAGGAGATCGGAAGACCTCGGCCGTCGCGGC
GCTTGCCGGTGGTGCTGACCCCGGATGAAGTGGTTCGCATCCTCGGTTTTCTGGAAGGCGAGCATCGTTT
GTTCGCCCAGGACTCTAGCTATAGTTCTAGTGGTTGGCTACTAATAGGTTGTATTGATGTTGGACGAGTC
GGAATCGCAGACCGATACCAGGATCTTGCCATCCTATGGAACTGCCTCGGTGAGTTTTCTCCTTCATTAC
AGAAACGGCTTTTTCAAAAATATGGTATTGATAATCCTGATATGAATAAATTGCAGTTTCATTTGATGCT
CGATGAGTTTTTCTAATCAGAATTGGTTAATTGGTTGTAACACTGGCAGAGCATTACGCTGACTTGACGG
GACGGCGCAAGCTCATGACCAAAATCCCTTAACGTGAGTTTTCGTTCCACTGAGCGTCAGACCCCGTAGA
AAAGATCAAAGGATCTTCTTGAGATCCTTTTTTTCTGCGCGTAATCTGCTGCTTGCAAACAAAAAAACCA
CCGCTACCAGCGGTGGTTTGTTTGCCGGATCAAGAGCTACCAACTCTTTTTCCGAAGGTAACTGGCTTCA
GCAGAGCGCAGATACCAAATACTGTTCTTCTAGTGTAGCCGTAGTTAGGCCACCACTTCAAGAACTCTGT
AGCACCGCCTACATACCTCGCTCTGCTAATCCTGTTACCAGTGGCTGCTGCCAGTGGCGATAAGTCGTGT
CTTACCGGGTTGGACTCAAGACGATAGTTACCGGATAAGGCGCAGCGGTCGGGCTGAACGGGGGGTTCGT
GCACACAGCCCAGCTTGGAGCGAACGACCTACACCGAACTGAGATACCTACAGCGTGAGCTATGAGAAAG
CGCCACGCTTCCCGAAGGGAGAAAGGCGGACAGGTATCCGGTAAGCGGCAGGGTCGGAACAGGAGAGCGC
ACGAGGGAGCTTCCAGGGGGAAACGCCTGGTATCTTTATAGTCCTGTCGGGTTTCGCCACCTCTGACTTG
AGCGTCGATTTTTGTGATGCTCGTCAGGGGGGCGGAGCCTATGGAAAAACGCCAGCAACGCGGCCTTTTT
ACGGTTCCTGGCCTTTTGCTGGCCTTTTGCTCACATGTTCTTTCCTGCGTTATCCCCTGATTCTGTGGAT
AACCGTATTACCGCTAGCCAGGAAGAGTTTGTAGAAACGCAAAAAGGCCATCCGTCAGGATGGCCTTCTG
CTTAGTTTGATGCCTGGCAGTTTATGGCGGGCGTCCTGCCCGCCACCCTCCGGGCCGTTGCTTCACAACG
TTCAAATCCGCTCCCGGCGGATTTGTCCTACTCAGGAGAGCGTTCACCGACAAACAACAGATAAAACGAA
AGGCCCAGTCTTCCGACTGAGCCTTTCGTTTTATTTGATGCCTGGCAGTTCCCTACTCTCGCGTTAACGC
TAGCATGGATCTCGGGCCCCAAATAATGATTTTATTTTGACTGATAGTGACCTGTTCGTTGCAACAAATT
GATGAGCAATGCTTTTTTATAATGCCAACTTTGTACAAAAAAGTTGGCATGGCCCCTACCAAGGTGACCT
TCGGAGACGACACCGTGATCGAGGTGCAGGGTTACAAGAGCGTGAACATCACCTTCGAGCTGGACGAACG
CATCGACAAGGTGCTGAACGAAAAGTGCTCCGCTTACACCGTGGAGCTGGGCACCGAGGTGAACGAATTC
GCCTGCGTGGTGGCCGACGCTGTGATCAAGACCCTGCAGCCAGTGTCCGAACTGCTGACCCCTCTGGGTA
TCGACCTGGACGAGTGGTCTATGGCTACCTACTACCTGTTCGACGAGAGCGGCGAATTCAAGCTGGCCTC
TCACATGTACTGCAGCTTCTACCCTCCCGACGAAGACGAGGAAGAGGGTGACTGCGAAGAGGAAGAGTTC
GAGCCTTCCACTCAGTACGAGTACGGCACCGAAGACGACTACCAGGGCAAGCCTCTGGAATTCGGAGCCA
CCTCTGCCGCTCTGCAGCCTGAAGAGGAACAGGAGGAAGACTGGCTGGACGACGACTCCCAGCAGACCGT
GGGTCAGCAGGACGGCTCTGAAGACAACCAGACCACCACCATCCAGACCATCGTGGAGGTGCAGCCTCAG
CTGGAGATGGAACTGACCCCAGTGGTGCAGACCATCGAG
[501 nt withheld, positions 2490-2990]
GAGATGAAGTCCGAAAAGCAGGTGGAGCAGAAGATCGCCGAGATCCCCAAGGAGGAAGTGAAGCCTTTCA
TCACCGAATCTAAGCCCAGCGTGGAGCAGAGAAAGCAGGACGACAAGAAGATCAAGGCCTGCGTGGAGGA
AGTGACCACCACCCTGGAGGAAACCAAGTTCCTGACCGAGAACCTGCTGCTGTACATCGACATCAACGGC
AACCTGCACCCTGACTCCGCTACCCTGGTGTCTGACATCGACATCACCTTCCTGAAGAAGGACGCCCCCT
ACATCGTGGGCGACGTGGTGCAGGAAGGAGTGCTGACCGCTGTGGTCATCCCTACCAAGAAGGCCGGTGG
CACCACCGAGATGCTGGCCAAGGCTCTGCGTAAGGTGCCAACCGACAACTACATCACCACCTACCCCGGT
CAGGGCCTGAACGGTTACACCGTGGAGGAAGCTAAGACCGTGCTGAAGAAGTGCAAGTCTGCCTTCTACA
TCCTGCCCTCCATCATCTCTAACGAGAAGCAGGAAATCCTGGGCACCGTGAGCTGGAACCTGCGCGAAAT
GCTGGCCCACGCTGAGGAAACCAGGAAGCTGATGCCCGTGTGCGTGGAGACCAAGGCCATCGTGAGCACC
ATCCAGAGAAAGTACAAGGGCATCAAGATCCAGGAGGGTGTGGTGGACTACGGCGCTCGTTTCTACTTCT
ACACCTCCAAGACCACCGTGGCCTCTCTGATCAACACCCTGAACGACCTGAACGAGACCCTGGTGACCAT
GCCACTGGGATACGTGACCCACGGTCTGAACCTGGAGGAAGCCGCTAGATACATGCGTTCCCTGAAGGTG
CCTGCTACCGTGAGCGTGAGCAGCCCTGACGCTGTGACCGCCTACAACGGATACCTGACCTCCTCTAGCA
AGACCCCTGAGGAACACTTCATCGAAACCATCAGCCTGGCCGGTTCCTACAAGGACTGGTCTTACAGCGG
ACAGTCCACCCAGCTGGGCATCGAGTTCCTGAAGCGCGGAGACAAGAGCGTGTACTACACCTCCAACCCA
ACCACCTTCCACCTGGACGGTGAAGTGATCACCTTCGACAACCTGAAGACCCTGCTGTCTCTGCGCGAGG
TGAGGACCATCAAGGTGTTCACCACCGTGGACAACATCAACCTGCACACCCAGGTGGTGGACATGAGCAT
GACCTACGGACAGCAGTTCGGTCCTACCTACCTGGACGGAGCTGACGTGACCAAGATCAAGCCACACAAC
TCCCACGAGGGCAAGACCTTCTACGTGCTGCCTAACGATGACACCCTGAGAGTGGAGGCTTTCGAATACT
ACCACACCACCGACCCATCCTTCCTGGGCAGGTACATGTCTGCCCTGAACCACACCAAGAAGTGGAAGTA
CCCCCAGGTGAACGGACTGACCAGCATCAAGTGGGCCGACAACAACTGCTACCTGGCCACCGCTCTGCTG
ACCCTGCAGCAGATCGAACTGAAGTTCAACCCACCCGCTCTGCAGGACGCTTACTACAGAGCCCGTGCTG
GCGAGGCCGCTAACTTCTGCGCTCTGATCCTGGCCTACTGCAACAAGACCGTGGGCGAACTGGGAGACGT
GAGAGAGACCATGAGCTACCTGTTCCAGCACGCCAACCTGGACTCCTGCAAGCGTGTGCTGAACGTGGTG
TGCAAGACCTGCGGCCAGCAGCAGACCACCCTGAAGGGAGTGGAAGCTGTGATGTACATGGGTACCCTGT
CCTACGAGCAGTTCAAGAAGGGCGTGCAGATCCCTTGCACCTGCGGAAAGCAGGCCACCCAGTACCTGGT
GCAGCAGGAAAGCCCATTCGTGATGATGTCCGCTCCTCCAGCCCAGTACGAACTGAAGCACGGCACCTTC
ACCTGCGCTTCCGAGTACACCGGCAACTACCAGTGCGGACACTACAAGCACATCACCTCTAAGGAGACCC
TGTACTGCATCGACGGAGCCCTGCTGACCAAGTCCTCTGAATACAAGGGTCCCATCACCGACGTGTTCTA
CAAGGAGAACAGCTACACCACCACCATCAAGCCCGTGACCTACAAGCTGGACGGCGTGGTGTGCACCGAA
ATCGACCCTAAGCTGGACAACTACTACAAGAAGGACAACTCTTACTTCACCGAGCAGCCTATCGACCTGG
TGCCAAACCAGCCCTACCCTAACGCCAGCTTCGACAACTTCAAGTTCGTGTGCGACAACATCAAGTTCGC
TGACGACCTGAACCAGCTGACCGGATACAAGAAGCCTGCCTCTAGAGAGCTGAAGGTGACCTTCTTCCCA
GACCTGAACGGCGACGTGGTGGCTATCGACTACAAGCACTACACCCCAAGCTTCAAGAAGGGAGCCAAGC
TGCTGCACAAGCCCATCGTGTGGCACGTGAACAACGCTACCAACAAGGCCACCTACAAGCCTAACACCTG
GTGCATCCGTTGCCTGTGGTCTACCAAGCCAGTGGAAACCTCCAACTCTTTCGACGTGCTGAAGAGCGAG
GACGCTCAGGGCATGGACAACCTGGCCTGCGAAGACCTGAAGCCCGTGAGCGAGGAAGTGGTGGAGAACC
CAACCATCCAGAAGGACGTGCTGGAATGCAACGTGAAGACCACCGAGGTGGTGGGAGACATCATCCTGAA
GCCAGCTAACAACAGCCTGAAGATCACCGAGGAAGTGGGTCACACCGACCTGATGGCCGCTTACGTGGAC
AACAGCTCCCTGACCATCAAGAAGCCCAACGAGCTGAGCAGGGTGCTGGGTCTGAAGACCCTGGCTACTC
ACGGTCTGGCTGCTGTGAACTCTGTGCCATGGGACACCATCGCTAACTACGCCAAGCCTTTCCTGAACAA
GGTGGTGTCCACCACCACCAACATCGTGACCAGATGTCTGAACCGCGTGTGCACCAACTACATGCCCTAC
TTCTTCACCCTGCTGCTGCAGCTGTGCACCTTCACCAGAAGCACCAACTCCCGTATCAAGGCTAGCATGC
CTACCACCATCGCCAAGAACACCGTGAAGAGCGTGGGAAAGTTCTGCCTGGAGGCTTCCTTCAACTACCT
GAAGTCTCCAAACTTCAGCAAGCTGATCAACATCATCATCTGGTTCCTGCTGCTCTCCGTGTGCCTGGGT
TCCCTGATCTACTCTACCGCCGCTCTGGGAGTGCTGATGTCTAACCTGGGTATGCCTAGCTACTGCACTG
GTTACAGAGAGGGATACCTGAACAGCACCAACGTGACCATCGCCACCTACTGCACCGGCAGCATCCCATG
CTCCGTGTGCCTGTCTGGACTGGACAGCCTGGACACCTACCCCTCCCTGGAAACCATCCAGATCACCATC
TCTAGCTTCAAGTGGGACCTGACCGCCTTCGGTCTGGTGGCTGAGTGGTTCCTGGCCTACATCCTGTTCA
CCAGGTTCTTCTACGTGCTGGGCCTGGCCGCTATCATGCAGCTGTTCTTCTCCTACTTCGCTGTGCACTT
CATCAGCAACTCCTGGCTGATGTGGCTGATCATCAACCTGGTGCAGATGGCTCCCATCTCTGCCATGGTG
CGCATGTACATCTTCTTCGCCAGCTTCTACTACGTGTGGAAGTCCTACGTGCACGTGGTGGACGGTTGCA
ACTCCTCTACCTGCATGATGTGCTACAAGCGCAACAGGGCTACCAGGGTGGAGTGCACCACCATCGTGAA
CGGCGTGCGCAGGTCCTTCTACGTGTACGCCAACGGCGGCAAGGGATTCTGCAAGCTGCACAACTGGAAC
TGCGTGAACTGCGACACCTTCTGCGCTGGCTCCACCTTCATCTCTGACGAGGTGGCCAGAGACCTGAGCC
TGCAGTTCAAGCGTCCAATCAACCCCACCGACCAGAGCTCCTACATCGTGGACTCTGTGACCGTGAAGAA
CGGTAGCATCCACCTGTACTTCGACAAGGCTGGCCAGAAGACCTACGAGCGCCACTCTCTGAGCCACTTC
GTGAACCTGGACAACCTGAGGGCCAACAACACCAAGGGCAGCCTGCCTATCAACGTGATCGTGTTCGACG
GAAAGTCCAAGTGCGAGGAATCTAGCGCCAAGTCCGCCAGCGTGTACTACAGCCAGCTGATGTGCCAGCC
AATCCTGCTGCTGGACCAGGCTCTGGTGTCTGACGTGGGAGACAGCGCCGAAGTGGCCGTGAAGATGTTC
GACGCCTACGTGAACACCTTCTCCTCTACCTTCAACGTGCCTATGGAGAAGCTGAAGACCCTGGTGGCTA
CTGCTGAGGCTGAACTGGCTAAGAACGTGTCCCTGGACAACGTGCTGAGCACCTTCATCTCCGCCGCTAG
GCAGGGTTTCGTGGACTCTGACGTGGAAACCAAAGACGTGGTGGAGTGCCTGAAGCTGTCTCACCAGAGC
GACATCGAAGTGACCGGCGACTCCTGCAACAACTACATGCTGACCTACAACAAGGTGGAGAACATGACCC
CAAGAGACCTGGGAGCTTGCATCGACTGCTCCGCCCGTCACATCAACGCTCAGGTGGCCAAGTCTCACAA
CATCGCCCTGATCTGGAACGTGAAGGACTTCATGAGCCTGTCCGAGCAGCTGCGCAAGCAGATCAGGAGC
GCCGCTAAGAAGAACAACCTGCCCTTCAAGCTGACCTGCGCTACCACCAGACAGGTGGTGAACGTGGTGA
CCACCAAGATCGCCCTGAAGGGCGGATACCCAACTTTCTTGTACAAAGTTGGCATTATAAGAAAGCATTG
CTTATCAATTTGTTGCAACGAACAGGTCACTATCAGTCAAAATAAAATCATTATTTGCCATCCAGCTGCA
GCTCTGGCCCGTGTCTCAAAATCTCTGATGTTACATTGCACAAGATAAAAATATATCATCATGAACAATA
AAACTGTCTGCTTACATAAACAGTAATACAAGGGGTGTTATGAGCCATATTCAACGGGAAACGTCGAGGC
CGCGATTAAATTCCAACATGGATGCTGATTTATATGGGTATAAATGGGCTCGCGATAATGTCGGGCAATC
AGGTGCGACAATCTATCGCTTGTATGGGAAGCCCGATGCGCCAGAGTTGTTTCTGAAACATGGCAAAGGT
AGCGTTGCCAATGATGTTACAGATGAGATGGTCAGACTAAACTGGCTGACGGAATTTATGCCTCTTCCGA
CCATCAAGCATTTTATCCGTACTCCTGATGATGCATGGTTACTCACCACTGCGATCCCCGGAAAAACAGC
ATTCCAGGTATTAGAAGAATATCCTGATTCAGGTGAAAATATTGTTGATGCGCTGGCAGTGTTCCTGCGC
CGGTTGCATTCGATTCCTGTTTGTAATTGTCCTTTTAACAGCGATCGCGTATTTCGTCTCGCTCAGGCGC
AATCACGAATGAATAACGGTTTGGTTGATGCGAGTGATTTTGATGACGAGCGTAATGGCTGGCCTGTTGA
ACAAGTCTGGAAAGAAATGCATAAACTTTTGCCATTCTCACCGGATTCAGTCGTCACTCATGGTGATTTC
TCACTTGATAACCTTATTTTTGACGAGGGGAAATTAGGCCGGGAAGCCGATCTCGGCTTGAACGAATTGT
TAGGTGGCGGTACTTGGGTCGATATCAAAGTGCATCACTTCTTCCCGTATGCCCAACTTTGTATAGAGAG
CCACTGCGGGATCGTCACCGTAATCTGCTTGCACGTAGATCACATAAGCACCAAGCGCGTTGGCCTCATG
CTTGAGGAGATTGATGAGCGCGGTGGCAATGCCCTGCCTCCGGTGCTCGCCGGAGACTGCGAGATCATAG
ATATAGATCTCACTACGCGGCTGCTCAAACTTGGGCAGAACGTAAGCCGCGAGAGCGCCAACAACCGCTT
CTTGGTCGAAGGCAGCAAGCGCGATGAATGTCTTACTACGGAGCAAGTTCCCGAGGTAATCGGAGTCCGG
CTGATGTTGGGAGTAGGTGGCTACGTCTCCGAACTCACGACCGAAAAGATCAAGAGCAGCCCGCATGGAT
TTGACTTGGTCAGGGCCGAGCCTACATGTGCGAATGATGCCCATACTTGAGCCACCTAACTTTGTTTTAG
GGCGACTGCCCTGCTGCGTAACATCGTTGCTGCTGCGTAACATCGTTGCTGCTCCATAACATCAAACATC
GACCCACGGCGTAACGCGCTTGCTGCTTGGATGCCCGAGGCATAGACTGTACAAAAAA
